Addgene plasmid #160960: pMKO.1-shSpc25
Purpose: Spc25 shRNA in pMKO.1 retroviral vector
Depositing lab: Matthew Steinhauser. Depositing organization: Brigham and Women's Hospital. Publication: Targeting nuclear receptor NR4A1-dependent adipocyte progenitor quiescence promotes metabolic adaptation to obesity. Zhang Y, Federation AJ, Kim S, O'Keefe JP, Lun M, Xiang D, Brown JD, Steinhauser ML. J Clin Invest. 2018 Nov 1;128(11):4898-4911. doi: 10.1172/JCI98353. Epub 2018 Oct 2. PubMed 30277475.
Backbone
  Vector backbone: pMKO.1 puro
  Backbone manufacturer: Addgene 8452
  Backbone size w/o insert (bp): 6340
  Total vector size (bp): 6369
  Vector type: Retroviral, RNAi
  Selectable markers: Puromycin
Growth in bacteria
  Bacterial resistance: Ampicillin, 100 μg/mL
  Growth temperature: 37°C
  Growth strain: NEB Stable
  Copy number: High Copy
Gene/Insert
  Gene/Insert name: Spc25 shRNA
  gRNA/shRNA sequence: TRCN0000329276: CCAGCTCTGTAAGCAGAATAA
  Species: M. musculus (mouse)
  Entrez Gene: Spc25 (a.k.a. 2600017H08Rik, 2610205L13Rik, Spbc, Spbc25)
  Promoter: U6
  Cloning method: Restriction Enzyme; 5′ cloning site AgeI (destroyed during cloning); 3′ cloning site EcoRI (not destroyed)
  Sequencing primers: 5′ hU6; 3′ pMKO.1 Rev: GCTTGTACTCGGTCATGGTAAGC
Terms and licenses: Academic/Nonprofit Terms; Industry Terms: Not Available to Industry
How to cite: pMKO.1-shSpc25 was a gift from Matthew Steinhauser (Addgene plasmid # 160960 ; http://n2t.net/addgene:160960 ; RRID:Addgene_160960)
