[The description below was written by a language model from this plasmid's Addgene catalogue record and pLannotate feature annotations shown in this document.]
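Description:
pMKO.1-shSpc25 is a gammaretroviral RNAi vector built on the pMKO.1 puro backbone, carrying a short hairpin RNA directed against mouse Spc25, which encodes a component of the kinetochore-associated NDC80 complex. The hairpin, derived from a TRC library target design, was inserted by restriction cloning between AgeI (destroyed) and EcoRI (retained) sites immediately downstream of a human U6 RNA polymerase III promoter, which drives constitutive expression of the short transcript. Directly after the shRNA cassette, an SV40 early promoter drives the puromycin N-acetyltransferase gene, allowing selection of stably transduced mammalian cells with puromycin.

The annotated viral framework is a hybrid one. A CMV enhancer/promoter is fused to a truncated 5′ LTR, so that full-length genomic RNA can be transcribed strongly in packaging cells. This is followed by a packaging signal (Ψ) and a truncated gag segment lacking its start codon, which extends the packaging region and improves encapsidation. The 3′ LTR is annotated as U3-deleted. After reverse transcription this yields a self-inactivating provirus in which the internal U6 and SV40 promoters, rather than the LTR, direct expression. Because gag, pol and env functions are absent, these must be supplied in trans to make replication-incompetent virus. In bacteria the plasmid is maintained by a high-copy ColE1/pUC-type origin with ampicillin resistance.

The sequenced record (about 6.6 kb) is slightly larger than the catalogue size of about 6.4 kb. The construct is intended for stable knockdown of Spc25 in mouse cells, and it was deposited in connection with a study of adipocyte progenitor quiescence.
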