Features (pLannotate 1.2.2; 20 found; start..end, strand, type, name):
      1..241     +  promoter       U6 promoter: RNA polymerase III promoter for human U6 snRNA
    352..423     +  promoter       SV40 promoter (fragment): SV40 enhancer and early promoter
    450..660     +  promoter       SV40 promoter: SV40 early promoter
    678..1277    +  CDS            PuroR: puromycin N-acetyltransferase; pac from Streptomyces alboniger; confers resistance to puromycin
   1331..1431    +  CDS            env (fragment): murine leukemia virus gPr80 envelope polyprotein precursor; env; proteolytically cleaved into gp70SU and p15TM subunits
   1473..1898    +  LTR            3' LTR (ΔU3): self-inactivating 3' long terminal repeat (LTR) from Moloney murine leukemia virus
   1967..2007    +  CDS            rop (fragment): Rop protein, which maintains plasmids at low copy number; rop
   2109..2147    +  misc_feature   bom (fragment): basis of mobility region from pBR322
   2164..2493    +  promoter       SV40 promoter: SV40 enhancer and early promoter
   2499..2600    +  misc_feature   bom (fragment): basis of mobility region from pBR322
   2786..3374    -  rep_origin     ori: high-copy-number ColE1/pMB1/pBR322/pUC origin of replication
   3545..4405    -  CDS            AmpR: β-lactamase; bla; confers resistance to ampicillin, carbenicillin, and related antibiotics
   4406..4510    -  promoter       AmpR promoter: bla
   4536..4632    -  rep_origin     M13 ori (fragment): M13 bacteriophage origin of replication; arrow indicates direction of (+) strand synthesis
   4633..4720    -  promoter       AmpR promoter (fragment): bla
   4906..5285    +  enhancer       CMV enhancer: human cytomegalovirus immediate early enhancer
   5286..5489    +  promoter       CMV promoter: human cytomegalovirus (CMV) immediate early promoter
   5490..5665    +  LTR            5' LTR (truncated): truncated long terminal repeat from Moloney murine sarcoma virus
   5787..6061    +  misc_feature   MESV Ψ (fragment): packaging signal of murine embryonic stem cell virus
   6128..6544    +  CDS            gag (truncated): truncated Moloney murine leukemia virus (MMLV) gag gene lacking the start codon
>Addgene plasmid #160960 | pMKO.1-shSpc25 | addgene full sequence | sequence record 319413 | Addgene NGS Result
GAGGGCCTATTTCCCATGATTCCTTCATATTTGCATATACGATACAAGGCTGTTAGAGAGATAATTAGAA
TTAATTTGACTGTAAACACAAAGATATTAGTACAAAATACGTGACGTAGAAAGTAATAATTTCTTGGGTA
GTTTGCAGTTTTAAAATTATGTTTTAAAATGGACTATCATATGCTTACCGTAACTTGAAAGTATTTCGAT
TTCTTGGCTTTATATATCTTGTGGAAAGGACGAAACACCGGCCAGCTCTGTAAGCAGAATAACTCGAGTT
ATTCTGCTTACAGAGCTGGTTTTTGAATTCGCCAGCACAGTGGTCGACCCTGTGGAATGTGTGTCAGTTA
GGGTGTGGAAAGTCCCCAGGCTTCCCAGCAGGCAGAAGTATGCAAAGCATGCATCTCAATTAGTCAGCAA
CCAGGTGTGGAAAGTCCCCAGGCTCCCCAGCAGGCAGAAGTATGCAAAGCATGCATCTCAATTAGTCAGC
AACCATAGTCCCGCCCCTAACTCCGCCCATCCCGCCCCTAACTCCGCCCAGTTCCGCCCATTCTCCGCCC
CATGGCTGACTAATTTTTTTTATTTATGCAGAGGCCGAGGCCGCCTCGGCCTCTGAGCTATTCCAGAAGT
AGTGAGGAGGCTTTTTTGGAGGCCTAGGCTTTTGCAAAAAGCTTACCATGACCGAGTACAAGCCCACGGT
GCGCCTCGCCACCCGCGACGACGTCCCCAGGGCCGTACGCACCCTCGCCGCCGCGTTCGCCGACTACCCC
GCCACGCGCCACACCGTCGATCCGGACCGCCACATCGAGCGGGTCACCGAGCTGCAAGAACTCTTCCTCA
CGCGCGTCGGGCTCGACATCGGCAAGGTGTGGGTCGCGGACGACGGCGCCGCGGTGGCGGTCTGGACCAC
GCCGGAGAGCGTCGAAGCGGGGGCGGTGTTCGCCGAGATCGGCCCGCGCATGGCCGAGTTGAGCGGTTCC
CGGCTGGCCGCGCAGCAACAGATGGAAGGCCTCCTGGCGCCGCACCGGCCCAAGGAGCCCGCGTGGTTCC
TGGCCACCGTCGGCGTCTCGCCCGACCACCAGGGCAAGGGTCTGGGCAGCGCCGTCGTGCTCCCCGGAGT
GGAGGCGGCCGAGCGCGCCGGGGTGCCCGCCTTCCTGGAGACCTCCGCGCCCCGCAACCTCCCCTTCTAC
GAGCGGCTCGGCTTCACCGTCACCGCCGACGTCGAGGTGCCCGAAGGACCGCGCACCTGGTGCATGACCC
GCAAGCCCGGTGCCTGACGCCCGCCCCACGACCCGCAGCGCCCGACCGAAAGGAGCGCACGACCCCATGC
ATCGATTAGTCCAATTTGTTAAAGACAGGATATCAGTGGTCCAGGCTCTAGTTTTGACTCAACAATATCA
CCAGCTGAAGCCTATAGAGTACGAGCCATAGATAAAATAAAAGATTTTATTTAGTCTCCAGAAAAAGGGG
GGAATGAAAGACCCCACCTGTAGGTTTGGCAAGCTAGCTTAAGTAACGCCATTTTGCAAGGCATGGAAAA
ATACATAACTGAGAATAGAGAAGTTCAGATCAAGGTCAGGAACAGATGGAACAGGGTCGACCCTAGAGAA
CCATCAGATGTTTCCAGGGTGCCCCAAGGACCTGAAATGACCCTGTGCCTTATTTGAACTAACCAATCAG
TTCGCTTCTCGCTTCTGTTCGCGCGCTTCTGCTCCCCGAGCTCAATAAAAGAGCCCACAACCCCTCACTC
GGGGCGCCAGTCCTCCGATTGACTGAGTCGCCCGGGTACCCGTGTATCCAATAAACCCTCTTGCAGTTGC
ATCCGACTTGTGGTCTCGCTGTTCCTTGGGAGGGTCTCCTCTGAGTGATTGACTACCCGTCAGCGGGGGT
CTTTCATTTGGGGGCTCGTCCGGGATCGGGAGACCCCTGCCCAGGGACCACCGACCCACCACCGGGAGGT
AAGCTGGCTGCCTCGCGCGTTTCGGTGATGACGGTGAAAACCTCTGACACATGCAGCTCCCGGAGACGGT
CACAGCTTGTCTGTAAGCGGATGCCGGGAGCAGACAAGCCCGTCAGGGCGCGTCAGCGGGTGTTGGCGGG
TGTCGGGGCGCAGCCATGACCCAGTCACGTAGCGATAGCGGAGTGTAGATCCGGCTGTGGAATGTGTGTC
AGTTAGGGTGTGGAAAGTCCCCAGGCTCCCCAGCAGGCAGAAGTATGCAAAGCATGCATCTCAATTAGTC
AGCAACCAGGTGTGGAAAGTCCCCAGGCTCCCCAGCAGGCAGAAGTATGCAAAGCATGCATCTCAATTAG
TCAGCAACCATAGTCCCGCCCCTAACTCCGCCCATCCCGCCCCTAACTCCGCCCAGTTCCGCCCATTCTC
CGCCCCATGGCTGACTAATTTTTTTTATTTATGCAGAGGCCGAGGCCGCCTCGGCCTCTGAGCTATTCCA
GAAGTAGTGAGGAGGCTTTTTTGGAGGCCTAGGCTTTTGCAAAAAGCTTACTGGCTTAACTATGCGGCAT
CAGAGCAGATTGTACTGAGAGTGCACCATATGCGGTGTGAAATACCGCACAGATGCGTAAGGAGAAAATA
CCGCATCAGGCGCTCTTCCGCTTCCTCGCTCACTGACTCGCTGCGCTCGGTCGTTCGGCTGCGGCGAGCG
GTATCAGCTCACTCAAAGGCGGTAATACGGTTATCCACAGAATCAGGGGATAACGCAGGAAAGAACATGT
GAGCAAAAGGCCAGCAAAAGGCCAGGAACCGTAAAAAGGCCGCGTTGCTGGCGTTTTTCCATAGGCTCCG
CCCCCCTGACGAGCATCACAAAAATCGACGCTCAAGTCAGAGGTGGCGAAACCCGACAGGACTATAAAGA
TACCAGGCGTTTCCCCCTGGAAGCTCCCTCGTGCGCTCTCCTGTTCCGACCCTGCCGCTTACCGGATACC
TGTCCGCCTTTCTCCCTTCGGGAAGCGTGGCGCTTTCTCATAGCTCACGCTGTAGGTATCTCAGTTCGGT
GTAGGTCGTTCGCTCCAAGCTGGGCTGTGTGCACGAACCCCCCGTTCAGCCCGACCGCTGCGCCTTATCC
GGTAACTATCGTCTTGAGTCCAACCCGGTAAGACACGACTTATCGCCACTGGCAGCAGCCACTGGTAACA
GGATTAGCAGAGCGAGGTATGTAGGCGGTGCTACAGAGTTCTTGAAGTGGTGGCCTAACTACGGCTACAC
TAGAAGAACAGTATTTGGTATCTGCGCTCTGCTGAAGCCAGTTACCTTCGGAAAAAGAGTTGGTAGCTCT
TGATCCGGCAAACAAACCACCGCTGGTAGCGGTGGTTTTTTTGTTTGCAAGCAGCAGATTACGCGCAGAA
AAAAAGGATCTCAAGAAGATCCTTTGATCTTTTCTACGGGGTCTGACGCTCAGTGGAACGAAAACTCACG
TTAAGGGATTTTGGTCATGAGATTATCAAAAAGGATCTTCACCTAGATCCTTTTAAATTAAAAATGAAGT
TTTAAATCAATCTAAAGTATATATGAGTAAACTTGGTCTGACAGTTACCAATGCTTAATCAGTGAGGCAC
CTATCTCAGCGATCTGTCTATTTCGTTCATCCATAGTTGCCTGACTCCCCGTCGTGTAGATAACTACGAT
ACGGGAGGGCTTACCATCTGGCCCCAGTGCTGCAATGATACCGCGAGACCCACGCTCACCGGCTCCAGAT
TTATCAGCAATAAACCAGCCAGCCGGAAGGGCCGAGCGCAGAAGTGGTCCTGCAACTTTATCCGCCTCCA
TCCAGTCTATTAATTGTTGCCGGGAAGCTAGAGTAAGTAGTTCGCCAGTTAATAGTTTGCGCAACGTTGT
TGCCATTGCTACAGGCATCGTGGTGTCACGCTCGTCGTTTGGTATGGCTTCATTCAGCTCCGGTTCCCAA
CGATCAAGGCGAGTTACATGATCCCCCATGTTGTGCAAAAAAGCGGTTAGCTCCTTCGGTCCTCCGATCG
TTGTCAGAAGTAAGTTGGCCGCAGTGTTATCACTCATGGTTATGGCAGCACTGCATAATTCTCTTACTGT
CATGCCATCCGTAAGATGCTTTTCTGTGACTGGTGAGTACTCAACCAAGTCATTCTGAGAATAGTGTATG
CGGCGACCGAGTTGCTCTTGCCCGGCGTCAATACGGGATAATACCGCGCCACATAGCAGAACTTTAAAAG
TGCTCATCATTGGAAAACGTTCTTCGGGGCGAAAACTCTCAAGGATCTTACCGCTGTTGAGATCCAGTTC
GATGTAACCCACTCGTGCACCCAACTGATCTTCAGCATCTTTTACTTTCACCAGCGTTTCTGGGTGAGCA
AAAACAGGAAGGCAAAATGCCGCAAAAAAGGGAATAAGGGCGACACGGAAATGTTGAATACTCATACTCT
TCCTTTTTCAATATTATTGAAGCATTTATCAGGGTTATTGTCTCATGAGCGGATACATATTTGAATGTAT
TTAGAAAAATAAACAAATAGGGGTTCCGCGCACATTTCCCCGAAAAGTGCCACCTAAATTGTAAGCGTTA
ATATTTTGTTAAAATTCGCGTTAAATTTTTGTTAAATCAGCTCATTTTTTAACCAATAGGCCGAAATCGG
CAAAATCCCTTAATTATTGAAGCATTTATCAGGGTTATTGTCTCATGAGCGGATACATATTTGAATGTAT
TTAGAAAAATAAACAAATAGGGGTTCCGCGCACATTTCCCCGAAAAGTGCCACCTGACGTCTAAGAAACC
ATTATTATCATGACATTAACCTATAAAAATAGGCGTATCACGAGGCCCTTTCGTCTTCAAGAATTAGCTT
GGCCATTGCATACGTTGTATCCATATCATAATATGTACATTTATATTGGCTCATGTCCAACATTACCGCC
ATGTTGACATTGATTATTGACTAGTTATTAATAGTAATCAATTACGGGGTCATTAGTTCATAGCCCATAT
ATGGAGTTCCGCGTTACATAACTTACGGTAAATGGCCCGCCTGGCTGACCGCCCAACGACCCCCGCCCAT
TGACGTCAATAATGACGTATGTTCCCATAGTAACGCCAATAGGGACTTTCCATTGACGTCAATGGGTGGA
GTATTTACGGTAAACTGCCCACTTGGCAGTACATCAAGTGTATCATATGCCAAGTACGCCCCCTATTGAC
GTCAATGACGGTAAATGGCCCGCCTGGCATTATGCCCAGTACATGACCTTATGGGACTTTCCTACTTGGC
AGTACATCTACGTATTAGTCATCGCTATTACCATGGTGATGCGGTTTTGGCAGTACATCAATGGGCGTGG
ATAGCGGTTTGACTCACGGGGATTTCCAAGTCTCCACCCCATTGACGTCAATGGGAGTTTGTTTTGGCAC
CAAAATCAACGGGACTTTCCAAAATGTCGTAACAACTCCGCCCCATTGACGCAAATGGGCGGTAGGCGTG
TACGGTGGGAGGTCTATATAAGCAGAGCTCAATAAAAGAGCCCACAACCCCTCACTCGGCGCGCCAGTCT
TCCGATAGACTGCGTCGCCCGGGTACCCGTATTCCCAATAAAGCCTCTTGCTGTTTGCATCCGAATCGTG
GTCTCGCTGTTCCTTGGGAGGGTCTCCTCTGAGTGATTGACTACCCACGACGGGGGTCTTTCATTTGGGG
GCTCGTCCGGGATTTGGAGACCCCTGCCCAGGGACCACCGACCCACCACCGGGAGGTAAGCTGGCCAGCA
ACTTATCTGTGTCTGTCCGATTGTCTAGTGTCTATGTTTGATGTTATGCGCCTGCGTCTGTACTAGTTAG
CTAACTAGCTCTGTATCTGGCGGACCCGTGGTGGAACTGACGAGTTCTGAACACCCGGCCGCAACCCTGG
GAGACGTCCCAGGGACTTTGGGGGCCGTTTTTGTGGCCCGACCTGAGGAAGGGAGTCGATGTGGAATCCG
ACCCCGTCAGGATATGTGGTTCTGGTAGGAGACGAGAACCTAAAACAGTTCCCGCCTCCGTCTGAATTTT
TGCTTTCGGTTTGGAACCGAAGCCGCGCGTCTTGTCTGCTGCAGCGCTGCAGCATCGTTCTGTGTTGTCT
CTGTCTGACTGTGTTTCTGTATTTGTCTGAAAATTAGGGCCAGACTGTTACCACTCCCTTAAGTTTGACC
TTAGGTCACTGGAAAGATGTCGAGCGGATCGCTCACAACCAGTCGGTAGATGTCAAGAAGAGACGTTGGG
TTACCTTCTGCTCTGCAGAATGGCCAACCTTTAACGTCGGATGGCCGCGAGACGGCACCTTTAACCGAGA
CCTCATCACCCAGGTTAAGATCAAGGTCTTTTCACCTGGCCCGCATGGACACCCAGACCAGGTCCCCTAC
ATCGTGACCTGGGAAGCCTTGGCTTTTGACCCCCCTCCCTGGGTCAAGCCCTTTGTACACCCTAAGCCTC
CGCCTCCTCTTCCTCCATCCGCCCCGTCTCTCCCCCTTGAACCTCCTCGTTCGACCCCGCCTCGATCCTC
CCTTTATCCAGCCCTCACTCCTTCTCTAGGCGCCGGAATTGAAGATCTGTCGACAAGGTCGGGCAGGAA
